Addgene plasmid #32048: SMYD3
Purpose: Bacterial expression for structure determination; may not be full ORF
Depositing lab: Cheryl Arrowsmith.
Backbone
  Vector backbone: pET28-MHL
  Backbone manufacturer: Structural Genomics Consortium (Addgene plasmid 26096)
  Backbone size w/o insert (bp): 7325
  Vector type: Bacterial Expression
Growth in bacteria
  Bacterial resistance: Kanamycin, 50 μg/mL
  Growth temperature: 37°C
  Growth strain: DH5alpha
  Copy number: Low Copy
Gene/Insert
  Gene/Insert name: SMYD3 (alt names: PDB: 3QWP; SET and MYND domain containing 3, methyltransferase domain)
  Species: H. sapiens (human)
  Insert size (bp): 1284
  Entrez Gene: SMYD3 (a.k.a. KMT3E, ZMYND1, ZNFN3A1, bA74P14.1)
  Tag / fusion protein: His (with TEV cleavage) (N terminal on backbone)
  Cloning method: Ligation Independent Cloning
  Sequencing primers: 5′ T7; 3′ T7-term
Terms and licenses: Academic/Nonprofit Terms; Industry Terms: Not Available to Industry
Depositor comments: PDB: 3QWP. http://www.thesgc.org/structures/3QWP/
How to cite: SMYD3 was a gift from Cheryl Arrowsmith (Addgene plasmid # 32048 ; http://n2t.net/addgene:32048 ; RRID:Addgene_32048)
