[The description below was written by a language model from this plasmid's Addgene catalogue record.]
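Description:
SMYD3 is a bacterial expression plasmid built on pET28-MHL, a pET28-derived backbone from a structural genomics programme that is adapted for ligation-independent cloning. It carries kanamycin resistance for selection in E. coli and is recorded as low copy. No feature table accompanies the entry, so the origin of replication and the promoter are not explicitly stated. The listed sequencing primers (T7 forward and T7 terminator reverse) indicate that the insert sits between T7 promoter and terminator elements, as is usual for pET-series vectors, where transcription depends on T7 RNA polymerase supplied by the expression host.

The insert is a 1284 bp human SMYD3 coding sequence (SET and MYND domain containing 3, also known as KMT3E, ZMYND1 or ZNFN3A1), which encodes a protein methyltransferase and is annotated as covering the methyltransferase domain. The record cautions that the insert may not be the full open reading frame, since the construct boundaries were chosen for structural work. The backbone supplies an N-terminal His tag followed by a TEV protease cleavage site. The recombinant protein can therefore be captured by immobilised metal affinity chromatography, and the tag can then be removed by TEV protease.

The stated purpose is bacterial production of SMYD3 protein for structure determination, and the depositor links the construct to a deposited crystal structure of the protein. It would also suit preparation of purified SMYD3 for biochemical or enzymatic studies, although the record does not describe such uses.
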