>Addgene plasmid #32048 | SMYD3 | depositor partial sequence | sequence record 38626 | insert
ATGGAGCCGCTGAAGGTGGAAAAGTTCGCAACCGCCAACAGGGGAAACGGGCTGCGCGCCGTGACCCCGC
TGCGCCCCGGAGAGCTACTCTTCCGCTCGGATCCCTTGGCGTACACGGTGTGCAAGGGGAGTCGTGGCGT
CGTCTGCGACCGCTGCCTTCTCGGGAAGGAAAAGCTGATGCGATGCTCTCAGTGCCGCGTCGCCAAATAC
TGTAGTGCTAAGTGTCAGAAAAAAGCTTGGCCAGACCACAAGCGGGAATGCAAATGCCTTAAAAGCTGCA
AACCCAGATATCCTCCAGACTCCGTTCGACTTCTTGGCAGAGTTGTCTTCAAACTTATGGATGGAGCACC
TTCAGAATCAGAGAAGCTTTACTCATTTTATGATCTGGAGTCAAATATTAACAAACTGACTGAAGATAGG
AAAGAGGGCCTCAGGCAACTCGTAATGACATTTCAACATTTCATGAGAGAAGAAATACAGGATGCCTCTC
AGCTGCCACCTGCCTTTGACC
