>Addgene plasmid #32048 | SMYD3 | addgene partial sequence | sequence record 42284 | T7 5'-TAATACGACTCACTATAGGG-3'
GAATATTTTGTTTAACTTTAAGAAGGAGATATACCATGCATCATCATCATCATCACAGCAGCGGCAGAGA
AAACTTGTATTTCCAGGGCATGGAGCCGCTGAAGGTGGAAAAGTTCGCAACCGCCAACAGGGGAAACGGG
CTGCGCGCCGTGACCCCGCTGCGCCCCGGAGAGCTACTCTTCCGCTCGGATCCCTTGGCGTACACGGTGT
GCAAGGGGAGTCGTGGCGTCGTCTGCGACCGCTGCCTTCTCGGGAAGGAAAAGCTGATGCGATGCTCTCA
GTGCCGCGTCGCCAAATACTGTAGTGCTAAGTGTCAGAAAAAAGCTTGGCCAGACCACAAGCGGGAATGC
AAATGCCTTAAAAGCTGCAAACCCAGATATCCTCCAGACTCCGTTCGACTTCTTGGCAGAGTTGTCTTCA
AACTTATGGATGGAGCACCTTCAGAATCAGAGAAGCTTTACTCATTTTATGATCTGGAGTCAAATATTAA
CAAACTGACTGAAGATAGGAAAGAGGGCCTCAGGCAACTCGTAATGACATTTCAACATTTCATGAGAGAA
GAAATACAGGATGCCTCTCAGCTGCCACCTGCCTTTGACCTTTTTGAAGCCTTTGCAAAAGTGATCTGCA
ACTCTTTCACCATCTGTAATGCGGAGATGCAGGAAGTTGGTGTTGGCCTATATCCCAGTATCTCTTTGCT
CAATCACAGCTGTGACCCCAACTGTTCGATTGTGTTCAATGGGCCCCACCTCTTACTGCGAGCAGTCCGA
GACATCGAGGTGGGAGAGGAGCTCACCATCTGCTACCTGGATATGCTGATGACCAGTGAGGAGCGCCGGA
AGCAGCTGA
